>Addgene plasmid #112578 | pExp-Tsf | addgene full sequence | sequence record 217230 | Addgene NGS Result
TAATACGACTCACTATAGGGAATTGTGAGCGGATAACAATTCCTCTAGAAATAATTTTGTTTAACTTTAA
GAAGGAGATATATCCATGAATCACCATCACCATCACCATCACCATTCTGGCACTAGTGGCGCAGAAATTA
CGGCTTCCCTGGTGAAAGAATTGCGCGAACGTACGGGTGCAGGCATGATGGACTGCAAGAAGGCGCTGAC
CGAAGCCAATGGCGACATCGAGCTGGCGATCGAGAACATGCGTAAATCGGGTGCAATCAAAGCGGCCAAA
AAGGCGGGTAATGTTGCGGCAGACGGCGTCATTAAAACCAAGATCGATGGTAACTATGGCATTATTCTGG
AAGTCAACTGTCAGACGGATTTCGTGGCGAAGGACGCGGGTTTTCAAGCCTTCGCCGACAAGGTCCTGGA
CGCAGCGGTGGCTGGTAAAATCACGGATGTCGAAGTGTTGAAAGCACAGTTTGAAGAAGAGCGTGTCGCT
CTGGTGGCAAAGATCGGCGAGAATATCAATATCCGCCGTGTTGCGGCACTGGAAGGTGATGTTCTGGGCA
GCTACCAGCACGGTGCGCGTATTGGCGTTCTGGTGGCTGCCAAGGGTGCGGACGAAGAGCTGGTGAAACA
TATCGCGATGCATGTCGCCGCGAGCAAACCAGAGTTTATCAAACCGGAAGATGTTAGCGCCGAGGTCGTG
GAAAAAGAGTATCAGGTACAGCTGGACATTGCGATGCAGTCCGGCAAACCTAAAGAGATCGCAGAGAAGA
TGGTCGAGGGCCGCATGAAGAAGTTTACCGGTGAGGTTAGCCTGACTGGTCAACCGTTTGTTATGGAGCC
GAGCAAAACGGTTGGTCAATTGCTGAAAGAGCACAATGCGGAAGTGACCGGTTTCATTCGTTTTGAGGTG
GGTGAAGGCATTGAGAAAGTGGAAACCGATTTCGCGGCAGAAGTTGCGGCTATGAGCAAGCAATCTAGCG
GTACCGAAAACCTGTACTTCCAGTGAGACCTTAATTAACTCGAGCGCATGGAGCCACCCGCAGTTCGAAA
AATAAGCTTGAGTATTCTATAGTGTCACCTAAATCCCAGCTTGATCCGGCTGCTAACAAAGCCCGAAAGG
AAGCTGAGTTGGCTGCTGCCACCGCTGAGCAATAACTAGCATAACCCCTTGGGGCCTCTAAACGGGTCTT
GAGGGGTTTTTTGCTGAAAGGAGGAACTATATCCGGATAACCTGGCGTAATAGCGAAGAGGCCCGCACCG
ATCGCCCTTCCCAACAGTTGCGCAGCCTGAATGGCGAATGGAAATTGTAAGCGTTAATATTTTGTTAAAA
TTCGCGTTAAATTTTTGTTAAATCAGCTCATTTTTTAACCAATAGGCCGAAATCGGCAAAATCCCTTATA
AATCAAAAGAATAGACCGAGATAGGGT
[37 nt withheld, positions 1428-1464]
AAAGAACGTGGACTCCAACGTCAAAGG
[32 nt withheld, positions 1492-1523]
AGCTTGCATGCCTGCAGGTCGGAAGCATAAAGTGTAAAGCCTGGGGTGCCTAATGAGTGAGCTAACTTAC
ATTAATTGCGTTGCGCTCACTGCCCGCTTTCCAGTCGGGAAACCTGTCGTGCCAGCTGCATTAATGAATC
GGCCAACGCGCGGGGAGAGGCGGTTTGCGTATTGGGCGCCAGGGTGGTTTTTCTTTTCACCAGTGAGACG
GGCAACAGCTGATTGCCCTTCACCGCCTGGCCCTGAGAGAGTTGCAGCAAGCGGTCCACGCTGGTTTGCC
CCAGCAGGCGAAAATCCTGTTTGATGGTGGTTAACGGCGGGATATAACATGAGCTGTCTTCGGTATCGTC
GTATCCCACTACCGAGATATCCGCACCAACGCGCAGCCCGGACTCGGTAATGGCGCGCATTGCGCCCAGC
GCCATCTGATCGTTGGCAACCAGCATCGCAGTGGGAACGATGCCCTCATTCAGCATTTGCATGGTTTGTT
GAAAACCGGACATGGCACTCCAGTCGCCTTCCCGTTCCGCTATCGGCTGAATTTGATTGCGAGTGAGATA
TTTATGCCAGCCAGCCAGACGCAGACGCGCCGAGACAGAACTTAATGGGCCCGCTAACAGCGCGATTTGC
TGGTGACCCAATGCGACCAGATGCTCCACGCCCAGTCGCGTACCGTCTTCATGGGAGAAAATAATACTGT
TGATGGGTGTCTGGTCAGAGACATCAAGAAATAACGCCGGAACATTAGTGCAGGCAGCTTCCACAGCAAT
GGCATCCTGGTCATCCAGCGGATAGTTAATGATCAGCCCACTGACGCGTTGCGCGAGAAGATTGTGCACC
GCCGCTTTACAGGCTTCGACGCCGCTTCGTTCTACCATCGACACCACCACGCTGGCACCCAGTTGATCGG
CGCGAGATTTAATCGCCGCGACAATTTGCGACGGCGCGTGCAGGGCCAGACTGGAGGTGGCAACGCCAAT
CAGCAACGACTGTTTGCCCGCCAGTTGTTGTGCCACGCGGTTGGGAATGTAATTCAGCTCCGCCATCGCC
GCTTCCACTTTTTCCCGCGTTTTCGCAGAAACGTGGCTGGCCTGGTTCACCACGCGGGAAACGGTCTGAT
AAGAGACACCGGCATACTCTGCGACATCGTATAACGTTACTGGTTTCACATTCACCACCCTGAATTGACT
CTCTTCCGGGCGCTATCATGCCATACCGCGAAAGGTTTTGCACCATTCGATGGTGTCGGCGAGCTCGAAT
TGTGAACCATCACCCT
[91 nt withheld, positions 2800-2890]
G
[124 nt withheld, positions 2892-3015]
CCTGATGCGGTATTTTCTCCTTACGCATCTGTGCGGTATTTCACACCGCATATGGTGCACTCTCAGTACA
ATCTGCTCTGATGCCGCATAGTTAAGCCAGCCCCGACACCCGCCAACACCCGCTGACGCGCCCTGACGGG
CTTGTCTGCTCCCGGCATCCGCTTACAGACAAGCTGTGACCGTCTCCGGGAGCTGCATGTGTCAGAGGTT
TTCACCGTCATCACCGAAACGCGCGAGACGAAAGGGCCTCGTGATACGCCTATTTTTATAGGTTAATGTC
ATGATAATAATGGTTTCTTAGACGTCAGGTGGCACTTTTCGGGGAAATGTGCGCGGAACCCCTATTTGTT
TATTTTTCTAAATACATTCAAATATGTATCCGCTCATGAGACAATAACCCTGATAAATGCTTCAATAATA
TTGAAAAAGGAAGAGTATGAGTATTCAACATTTCCGTGTCGCCCTTATTCCCTTTTTTGCGGCATTTTGC
CTTCCTGTTTTTGCTCACCCAGAAACGCTGGTGAAAGTAAAAGATGCTGAAGATCAGTTGGGTGCACGAG
TGGGTTACATCGAACTGGATCTCAACAGCGGTAAGATCCTTGAGAGTTTTCGCCCCGAAGAACGTTTTCC
AATGATGAGCACTTTTAAAGTTCTGCTATGTGGCGCGGTATTATCCCGTATTGACGCCGGGCAAGAGCAA
CTCGGTCGCCGCATACACTATTCTCAGAATGACTTGGTTGAGTACTCACCAGTCACAGAAAAGCATCTTA
CGGATGGCATGACAGTAAGAGAATTATGCAGTGCTGCCATAACCATGAGTGATAACACTGCGGCCAACTT
ACTTCTGACAACGATCGGAGGACCGAAGGAGCTAACCGCTTTTTTGCACAACATGGGGGATCATGTAACT
CGCCTTGATCGTTGGGAACCGGAGCTGAATGAAGCCATACCAAACGACGAGCGTGACACCACGATGCCTG
TAGCAATGGCAACAACGTTGCGCAAACTATTAACTGGCGAACTACTTACTCTAGCTTCCCGGCAACAATT
AATAGACTGGATGGAGGCGGATAAAGTTGCAGGACCACTTCTGCGCTCGGCCCTTCCGGCTGGCTGGTTT
ATTGCTGATAAATCTGGAGCCGGTGAGCGTGGTTCTCGCGGTATCATTGCAGCACTGGGGCCAGATGGTA
AGCCCTCCCGTATCGTAGTTATCTACACGACGGGGAGTCAGGCAACTATGGATGAACGAAATAGACAGAT
CGCTGAGATAGGTGCCTCACTGATTAAGCATTGGTAACTGTCAGACCAAGTTTACTCATATATACTTTAG
ATTGATTTAAAACTTCATTTTTAATTTAAAAGGATCTAGGTGAAGATCCTTTTTGATAATCTCATGACCA
AAATCCCTTAACGTGAGTTTTCGTTCCACTGAGCGTCAGACCCCGTAGAAAAGATCAAAGGATCTTCTTG
AGATCCTTTTTTTCTGCGCGTAATCTGCTGCTTGCAAACAAAAAAACCACCGCTACCAGCGGTGGTTTGT
TTGCCGGATCAAGAGCTACCAACTCTTTTTCCGAAGGTAACTGGCTTCAGCAGAGCGCAGATACCAAATA
CTGTTCTTCTAGTGTAGCCGTAGTTAGGCCACCACTTCAAGAACTCTGTAGCACCGCCTACATACCTCGC
TCTGCTAATCCTGTTACCAGTGGCTGCTGCCAGTGGCGATAAGTCGTGTCTTACCGGGTTGGACTCAAGA
CGATAGTTACCGGATAAGGCGCAGCGGTCGGGCTGAACGGGGGGTTCGTGCACACAGCCCAGCTTGGAGC
GAACGACCTACACCGAACTGAGATACCTACAGCGTGAGCTATGAGAAAGCGCCACGCTTCCCGAAGGGAG
AAAGGCGGACAGGTATCCGGTAAGCGGCAGGGTCGGAACAGGAGAGCGCACGAGGGAGCTTCCAGGGGGA
AACGCCTGGTATCTTTATAGTCCTGTCGGGTTTCGCCACCTCTGACTTGAGCGTCGATTTTTGTGATGCT
CGTCAGGGGGGCGGAGCCTATGGAAAAACGCCAGCAACGCGGCCTTTTTACGGTTCCTGGCCTTTTGCTG
GCCTTTTGCTCACATGTTCTTTCCTGCGTTATCCCCTGATTCTGTGGATAACCGTATTACCGCCTTTGAG
TGAGCTGATACCGCTCGCCGCAGCCGAACGACCGAGCGCAGCGAGTCAGTGAGCGAGGAAGCGGAAGAGC
GCCCAATACGCAAACCGCCTCTCCCCGCGCGTTGGCCGATTCATTAATGCAGCTGAT
Features (pLannotate 1.2.2; 24 found; start..end, strand, type, name):
      1..19      +  promoter       T7 promoter: promoter for bacteriophage T7 RNA polymerase
     19..43      +  protein_bind   lac operator: The lac repressor binds to the lac operator to inhibit transcription in E. coli. This inhibition can be relieved by adding lactose or isopropyl-β-D-thiogalactopyranoside (IPTG). lac repressor encoded by lacI
     56..78      +  RBS            RBS: efficient ribosome binding site from bacteriophage T7 gene 10 (Olins and Rangwala, 1989)
     92..115     +  CDS            8xHis: 8xHis affinity tag
    131..976     +  CDS            tsf: EFTS_ECOLI - Experimental evidence at protein level: Swiss-Prot protein existence level 1. (Microbial infection) Promotes the tRNase activity of CdiA-CT from E.coli strain NC101 (CdiA-CT-NC101); required in vivo and in vitro. Probably loads charged tRNA onto EF-Tu, making more ternary GTP- EF-Tu-aa-tRNA complexes. The guanine nucleotide exchange factor capacity of this protein does not seem to be needed as no GTP hydrolysis occurs during tRNA cleavage. CdiA-CT is the toxic component of a toxin-immunity protein module, which functions as a cellular contact-dependent growth inhibition (CDI) syst
    986..1003    +  CDS            TEV site (fragment): tobacco etch virus (TEV) protease recognition and cleavage site
   1029..1051    +  CDS            Strep-Tag II (fragment): peptide that binds Strep-Tactin®, an engineered form of streptavidin
   1066..1084    -  promoter       SP6 promoter: promoter for bacteriophage SP6 RNA polymerase
   1099..1148    +  CDS            SET1 (fragment): solubility-enhancement tag derived from T7 phage gene 10B
   1156..1203    +  terminator     T7 terminator: transcription terminator for bacteriophage T7 RNA polymerase
   1232..1298    +  CDS            lacZα (fragment): LacZα fragment of β-galactosidase; lacZ fragment
   1302..1523    -  rep_origin     M13 ori (fragment) (sequence partly withheld): M13 bacteriophage origin of replication; arrow indicates direction of (+) strand synthesis
   1524..1544    -  misc_feature   MCS (fragment): pUC18/19 multiple cloning site
   1543..1561    -  promoter       lac UV5 promoter (fragment): E. coli lac promoter with an "up" mutation
   1576..1597    -  protein_bind   CAP binding site: CAP binding activates transcription in the presence of cAMP. E. coli catabolite activator protein
   1610..2692    -  CDS            lacI: lac repressor; lacI; The lac repressor binds to the lac operator to inhibit transcription in E. coli. This inhibition can be relieved by adding lactose or isopropyl-β-D-thiogalactopyranoside (IPTG).
   2693..2770    -  promoter       lacIq promoter: lacI (mutant); In the lacIq allele, a single base change in the promoter boosts expression of the lacI gene about 10-fold.
   2785..3015    -  rep_origin     f1 ori (fragment) (sequence partly withheld): f1 bacteriophage origin of replication; arrow indicates direction of (+) strand synthesis
   3016..3115    -  misc_feature   bom (fragment): basis of mobility region from pBR322
   3217..3252    -  CDS            rop (fragment): Rop protein, which maintains plasmids at low copy number; rop
   3347..3451    +  promoter       AmpR promoter: bla
   3452..4312    +  CDS            AmpR: β-lactamase; bla; confers resistance to ampicillin, carbenicillin, and related antibiotics
   4483..5071    +  rep_origin     ori: high-copy-number ColE1/pMB1/pBR322/pUC origin of replication
   5254..5310    +  CDS            lacI (fragment): lac repressor; lacI; The lac repressor binds to the lac operator to inhibit transcription in E. coli. This inhibition can be relieved by adding lactose or isopropyl-β-D-thiogalactopyranoside (IPTG).
