[The description below was written by a language model from this plasmid's Addgene catalogue record and pLannotate feature annotations shown in this document.]
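Description:
pExp-Tsf is an empty bacterial expression vector built on the pOP2S backbone, designed for producing recombinant proteins in E. coli as fusions to elongation factor Ts (Tsf). It is propagated as a high-copy plasmid from a ColE1/pUC-type origin and selected with ampicillin through the β-lactamase gene. The annotation also picks up fragments of phage f1/M13 origins, bom, rop, lacZα and a second piece of lacI. These appear to be backbone remnants rather than functional parts.

The expression cassette is driven by a T7 promoter with an adjacent lac operator, followed by the T7 gene 10 ribosome binding site, and ends at a T7 terminator. A full-length lacI gene under the stronger lacIq promoter is carried on the plasmid. Transcription is therefore repressed until induction with IPTG, and it requires a host that supplies T7 RNA polymerase. The open reading frame begins with an 8xHis affinity tag, continues through the E. coli tsf coding sequence, and then reaches a TEV protease recognition site. This allows the His-Tsf portion to be removed from the target protein after purification. Downstream of the cloning position lies a Strep-tag II sequence, which can optionally be fused to the C-terminus of the insert to give a second affinity handle.

According to the depositor, a gene of interest is cloned between BsaI and either XhoI or HindIII. The record does not say which of these two sites puts the insert in frame with the Strep-tag. No insert is present in the deposited plasmid. The 8xHis-Tsf-TEV layout matches other cleavable fusion-partner vectors, where the partner is usually chosen to help expression or solubility, though the record does not state this aim.
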