Addgene plasmid #112578: pExp-Tsf
Purpose: (Empty Backbone) Used for expression of protein in E. coli as TEV cleavable N-terminual 8His and Tsf (elongation factor Ts from E. coli fusions with optional C-terminal StrepII-tag
Depositing lab: Marko Hyvönen. Depositing organization: University of Cambridge.
Backbone
  Vector backbone: pOP2S
  Vector type: Bacterial Expression
  Tag / fusion protein: 8xHis-Tsf (N terminal on backbone); Strep tag (C terminal on backbone)
Growth in bacteria
  Bacterial resistance: Ampicillin, 100 μg/mL
  Growth temperature: 37°C
  Growth strain: DH5alpha
  Copy number: High Copy
Gene/Insert
  Gene/Insert name: None
  Tag / fusion protein: 8xHis-Tsf (N terminal on backbone); Strep tag (C terminal on backbone)
Terms and licenses: Academic/Nonprofit Terms; Industry Terms: Not Available to Industry
Depositor comments: Contains N-terminal 8xHis, fusion partner: Tsf (elongation factor Ts from E. coli, UniProtKB: P0A6P1, PMID: 17608803) followed by TEV protease cleavage site, optional C-terminal StrepII-tag. Cloning of GOI between BsaI and XhoI or HindIII
How to cite: pExp-Tsf was a gift from Marko Hyvönen (Addgene plasmid # 112578 ; http://n2t.net/addgene:112578 ; RRID:Addgene_112578)
